>Addgene plasmid #197412 | pAC26 | addgene full sequence | sequence record 391151 | Addgene NGS Result
GCGGTATCATTGCAGCACTGGGGCCAGATGGTAAGCCCTCCCGTATCGTAGTTATCTACACGACGGGGAG
TCAGGCAACTATGGATGAACGAAATAGACAGATCGCTGAGATAGGTGCCTCACTGATTAAGCATTGGTAA
CTGTCAGACCAAGTTTACTCATATATACTTTAGATTGATTTAAAACTTCATTTTTAATTTAAAAGGATCT
AGGTGAAGATCCTTTTTGATAATCGCGGCCGCTCGCCACTGACGAGCAGATTTCCAGCTGACAAATGCTC
TTTCCCTAAACTCCCCCCATAAAAAAACCCGCCGAAGCGGGTTTTTACGTTATTTGCGGATTAACGATTA
CGGATTTATTTGTATAGTTCATCCATGCCGTGTGTAATCCCAGCAGCCGTGACAAACTCAAGAAGGACCA
TGTGGTCGCGCTTTTCGTTGGGATCTTTCGAAAGGGCAGATTGAGTGGACAGGTAATGGTTGTCTGGTAA
CAGCACAGGCCCATCGCCAATTGGGGTGTTTTGTTGGTAATGGTCGGCTAGTTGAACGCTTCCATCCTCA
ATGTTGTGTCTGATCTTGAAGTTAACCTTGATACCGTTCTTTTGCTTGTCGGCCATAATGTACACATTAT
GGGAGTTATAGTTATATTCCAGTTTGTGGCCTAAAATATTTCCATCTTCCTTAAAGTCAATACCCTTTAA
CTCGATTCTATTAACAAGGGTATCACCCTCGAACTTCACTTCGGCGCGTGTCTTATAGTTGCCGTCATCC
TTAAAAAAGATGGTTCTCTCCTGTACATAGCCTTCGGGCATTGCACTCTTGAAAAAGTCGTGCTGTTTCA
TGTGATCTGGGTAGCGCGCAAAGCACTGAACCCCATACCCGAACGTAGTGACCAGTGTTGGCCATGGAAC
AGGTAGTTTACCCGTGGTGCAAATAAATTTAAGGGTCAGCTTGCCATATGTTGCGTCGCCTTCACCCTCT
CCACTGACAGAGAACTTGTGCCCATTAACATCACCGTCTAATTCCACGAGGATTGGGACAACTCCTGTGA
AAAGCTCTTCTCCTTTACTCATATGTAATATCTCCTCTGTTTCTGTATAACAGTACTATGTGATTATACC
AGCCCCCTCACTACATGTCAAGAATAAACTGCCAAAGCGTTGTATTGCGACGAATTGCCACGTTGTCGCA
GTGTCTGTACTGTGGGTTAATGTCTGTGATCGCCGTCGTGAGTTCGTGTCATCCGCGCATGATTCAGATG
CGCGCCGTAGAAAAGATCAAAGGATCTTCTTGAGATCCTTTTTTTCTGCGGGGGATCAGGACCGCTGCCG
GAGCGCAACCCACTCACTACAGCAGAGCCATGTAGGGCCGCCGGCGTTGTGGATACCTCGCGGAAAACTT
GGCCCTCACTGACAGATGAGGGGCGGACGTTGACACTTGAGGGGCCGACTCACCCGGCGCGGCGTTGACA
GATGAGGGGCAGGCTCGATTTCGGCCGGCGACGTGGAGCTGGCCAGCCTCGCAAATCGGCGAAAACGCCT
GATTTTACGCGAGTTTCCCACAGATGATGTGGACAAGCCTGGGGATAAGTGCCCTGCGGTATTGACACTT
GAGGGGCGCGACTACTGACAGATGAGGGGCGCGATCCTTGACACTTGAGGGGCAGAGTGCTGACAGATGA
GGGGCGCACCTATTGACATTTGAGGGGCTGTCCACAGGCAGAAAATCCAGCATTTGCAAGGGTTTCCGCC
CGTTTTTCGGCCACCGCTAACCTGTCTTTTAACCTGCTTTTAAACCAATATTTATAAACCTTGTTTTTAA
CCAGGGCTGCGCCCTGTGCGCGTGACCGCGCACGCCGAAGGGGGGTGCCCCCCCTTCTCGAACCCTCCCG
GCCCGCTAACGCGGGCCTCCCATCCCCCCAGGGGCTGCGCCCCTCGGCCGCGAACGGCCTCACCCCAAAA
ATGGCAGCCACGTAGAAAGCCAGTCCGCAGAAACGGTGCTGACCCCGGATGAATGTCAGCTACTGGGCTA
TCTGGACAAGGGAAAACGCAAGCGCAAAGAGAAAGCAGGTAGCTTGCAGTGGGCTTACATGGCGATAGCT
AGACTGGGCGGTTTTATGGACAGCAAGCGAACCGGAATTGCCAGCTGGGGCGCCCTCTGGTAAGGTTGGG
AAGCCCTGCAAAGTAAACTGGATGGCTTTCTTGCCGCCAAGGATCTGATGGCGCAGGGGATCAAGATCGA
CGGATCGATCCGGGGAATTAATTCCGGGGCAATCCCGCAAGGAGGGTGAATGAATCGGACGTTTGACCGG
AAGGCATACAGGCAAGAACTGATCGACGCGGGGTTTTCCGCCGAGGATGCCGAAACCATCGTAAGCCGCA
CCGTCATGCGTGCGCCCCGCGAAACCTTCCAGTCCGTCGGCTCGATAGTCCAGCAAGCTACGGCCAAGAT
CGAGCGCGACAGCGTGCAACTGGCTCCCCCTGCCCTGCCCGCGCCATCGGCCGCCGTGGAGCGTTCGCGT
CGTCTCGAACAGGAGGCGGCAGGTTTGGCGAAGTCGATGACCATCGACACGCGAGGAACTATGACGACCA
AGAAGCGAAAAACCGCCGGCGAGGACCTGGCAAAACAGGTCAGCGAAGCCAAGCAGGCCGCGTTGCTGAA
ACACACGAAGCAGCAGATCAAGGAAATGCAGCTTTCCTTGTTCGATATTGCGCCGTGGCCGGACACGATG
CGAGCGATGCCAAACGACACGGCCCGCTCTGCCCTGTTCACCACGCGCAACAAGAAAATCCCGCGCGAGG
CGCTGCAAAACAAGGTCATTTTCCACGTCAACAAGGACGTGAAGATCACCTACACCGGCGTCGAGCTGCG
GGCCGACGATGACGAACTGGTGTGGCAGCAGGTGTTGGAGTACGCGAAGCGCACCCCTATCGGCGAGCCG
ATCACCTTCACGTTCTACGAGCTTTGCCAGGACCTGGGCTGGTCGATCAATGGCCGGTATTACACGAAGG
CCGAGGAATGCCTGTCGCGCCTACAGGCGACGGCGATGGGCTTCACGTCCGACCGCGTTGGGCACCTGGA
ATCGGTGTCGCTGCTGCACCGCTTCCGCGTCCTGGACCGTGGCAAGAAAACGTCCCGTTGCCAGGTCCTG
ATCGACGAGGAAATCGTCGTGCTGTTTGCTGGCGACCACTACACGAAATTCATATGGGAGAAGTACCGCA
AGCTGTCGCCGACGGCCCGACGGATGTTCGACTATTTCAGCTCGCACCGGGAGCCGTACCCGCTCAAGCT
GGAAACCTTCCGCCTCATGTGCGGATCGGATTCCACCCGCGTGAAGAAGTGGCGCGAGCAGGTCGGCGAA
GCCTGCGAAGAGTTGCGAGGCAGCGGCCTGGTGGAACACGCCTGGGTCAATGATGACCTGGTGCATTGCA
AACGCTAGGGCCTTGTGGGGTCAGTTCCGGCTGGGGGTTCAGCAGCCACCTGCATCGCGGCCGGCCTACG
GCCAGCCTCGCAGAGCAGGATTCCCGTTGAGCACCGCCAGGTGCGAATAAGGGACAGTGAAGAAGGAACA
CCCGCTCGCGGGTGGGCCTACTTCACCTATCCTGCCCGGCTGACGCCGTTGGATACACCAAGGAAAGTCT
ACACGAACCCTTTGGCACGTTAAGGGATTTTGGTCATGACAGGTGGCACTTTTCGGGGAAATGTGTGCGG
AACCCCTATTTGTTTATTTTTCTAAATACATTCAAATATGTATCCGCTCATGAGACAATAACCCTGATAA
ATGCTTCAATAATATTGAAAAAGGAAGAGTATGAGTATTCAACATTTCCGTGTCGCCCTTATTCCCTTTT
TTGCGGCATTTTGCCTTCCTGTTTTTGCTCACCCAGAAACGCTGGTGAAAGTAAAAGATGCTGAAGATCA
GTTGGGTGCACGAGTGGGTTACATCGAACTGGATCTCAACAGCGGTAAGATCCTTGAGAGTTTTCGCCCC
GAAGAACGTTTTCCAATGATGAGCACTTTTAAAGTTCTGCTATGTGGCGCGGTATTATCCCGTATTGACG
CCGGGCAAGAGCAACTCGGTCGCCGCATACACTATTCTCAGAATGACTTGGTTGAGTACTCACCAGTCAC
AGAAAAGCATCTTACGGATGGCATGACAGTAAGAGAATTATGCAGTGCTGCCATAACCATGAGTGATAAC
ACTGCGGCCAACTTACTTCTGACAACGATCGGAGGACCGAAGGAGCTAACCGCTTTTTTGCACAACATGG
GGGATCATGTAACTCGCCTTGATCGTTGGGAACCGGAGCTGAATGAAGCCATACCAAACGACGAGCGTGA
CACCACGATGCCTGTAGCAATGGCAACAACGTTGCGCAAACTATTAACTGGCGAACTACTTACTCTAGCT
TCCCGGCAACAATTAATAGACTGGATGGAGGCGGATAAAGTTGCAGGACCACTTCTGCGCTCGGCCCTTC
CGGCTGGCTGGTTTATTGCTGATAAATCTGGAGCCGGTGAGCGTGGGTCCC
Features (pLannotate 1.2.2; 8 found; start..end, strand, type, name):
    359..1072    -  CDS            GFPmut3: GFPmut3 is a basic (constitutively fluorescent) green fluorescent protein published in 1996, derived from Aequorea victoria. It is reported to be a very rapidly-maturing weak dimer.
   1275..1310    +  rep_origin     CloDF13 ori (fragment): Plasmids containing the CloDF13 (CDF) origin of replication can be propagated in E. coli cells that contain additional plasmids with compatible origins.
   1366..1897    +  rep_origin     oriV: incP origin of replication
   1957..2238    +  CDS            tnpA (fragment): TN5P_ECOLX - Also known as tnp. Experimental evidence at protein level: Swiss-Prot protein existence level 1. Mediates transposition of transposon Tn5 by a 'cut and paste' mechanism. First, the monomeric transposase binds the 19 bp inverted DNA repeats flanking the transposon. Then, dimerization of the DNA- bound transposase creates a synaptic DNA complex. After nicking of the first DNA strand, excision of the transposon proceeds through a series of intermediates. The transposase then mediates the insertion of the transposon at a new site by strand transfer. The activity of the wild- type tran
   2290..3438    +  CDS            trfA: trans-acting replication protein that binds to and activates oriV
   3499..3607    -  oriT           oriT: incP origin of transfer
   3719..3810    +  promoter       AmpR promoter: bla
   3811..140     +  CDS            AmpR (across the origin): β-lactamase; bla; confers resistance to ampicillin, carbenicillin, and related antibiotics
