[The description below was written by a language model from this plasmid's Addgene catalogue record and pLannotate feature annotations shown in this document.]
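Description:
pAC26 is a 4.5 kb broad-host-range synthetic biology plasmid built on the pAC08 backbone, designed for use in bacterial symbionts of the honey bee gut. Its defining feature is the RK2 (IncP) replicon, which was introduced by Gibson assembly. The feature table shows the two parts this system needs: the oriV vegetative origin and the trfA gene, whose product binds and activates oriV. Together they allow replication across a wide range of Gram-negative hosts beyond E. coli. An IncP oriT origin of transfer is also present, so the plasmid can be mobilised by conjugation from a donor strain that supplies the transfer functions in trans, a common way to deliver DNA into non-model bacteria. Selection relies on the bla β-lactamase gene under its native AmpR promoter, which confers ampicillin resistance. The record lists E. coli DH5alpha as the propagation strain and describes the plasmid as high copy.

The payload is GFPmut3, a rapidly maturing green fluorescent protein derived from Aequorea victoria, encoded on the reverse strand. The record describes its expression as constitutive, but the promoter driving it is neither annotated nor named. Two short annotated fragments, a small piece of the CloDF13 origin and a partial Tn5 transposase coding sequence next to the replicon, appear to be non-functional remnants carried over from source sequences rather than working elements.

In the context of the associated work on engineering a honey bee gut symbiont as a biosensor, pAC26 likely serves to fluorescently label bacteria and to assess how the RK2 replicon performs in these hosts, though the record does not spell out this role.
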