Addgene plasmid #197412: pAC26
Purpose: Honey bee gut symbiont broad-host range vector with constitutive GFP, ampR and RK2 replicon
Depositing lab: Yolanda Schaerli. Depositing organization: Universite de Lausanne (UNIL). Publication: An engineered bacterial symbiont allows noninvasive biosensing of the honey bee gut environment. Chhun A, Moriano-Gutierrez S, Zoppi F, Cabirol A, Engel P, Schaerli Y. PLoS Biol. 2024 Mar 5;22(3):e3002523. doi: 10.1371/journal.pbio.3002523. eCollection 2024 Mar. PubMed 38442124.
Backbone
  Vector backbone: pAC08
  Vector type: Synthetic Biology
Growth in bacteria
  Bacterial resistance: Ampicillin, 100 μg/mL
  Growth temperature: 37°C
  Growth strain: DH5alpha
  Copy number: High Copy
Gene/Insert
  Gene/Insert name: RK2 replicon
  Species: unknown
  Cloning method: Gibson Cloning
Terms and licenses: Academic/Nonprofit Terms; Industry Terms: Not Available to Industry
How to cite: pAC26 was a gift from Yolanda Schaerli (Addgene plasmid # 197412 ; http://n2t.net/addgene:197412 ; RRID:Addgene_197412)
